>Addgene plasmid #177000 | Rcan1_pLENTI-CAG-IRES-GFP | addgene full sequence | sequence record 350096 | Addgene NGS Result
GACCCGACAGGCCCGAAGGAATAGAAGAAGAAGGTGGAGAGAGAGACAGAGACAGATCCATTCGATTAGT
GAACGGATCGGCACTGCGTGCGCCAATTCTGCAGACAAATGGCAGTATTCATCCACAATTTTAAAAGAAA
AGGGGGGATTGGGGGGTACAGTGCAGGGGAAAGAATAGTAGACATAATAGCAACAGACATACAAACTAAA
GAATTACAAAAACAAATTACAAAAATTCAAAATTTTCGGGTTTATTACAGGGACAGCAGAGATCCAGTTT
GGTTAGTACCGGGCCCGCTCTAGCCCTAGATTTAAATCGATGTACGGGCCAGATATACGCGTTGACATTG
ATTATTGACTAGTTATTAATAGTAATCAATTACGGGGTCATTAGTTCATAGCCCATATATGGAGTTCCGC
GTTACATAACTTACGGTAAATGGCCCGCCTGGCTGACCGCCCAACGACCCCCGCCCATTGACGTCAATAA
TGACGTATGTTCCCATAGTAACGCCAATAGGGACTTTCCATTGACGTCAATGGGTGGAGTATTTACGGTA
AACTGCCCACTTGGCAGTACATCAAGTGTATCATATGCCAAGTACGCCCCCTATTGACGTCAATGACGGT
AAATGGCCCGCCTGGCATTATGCCCAGTACATGACCTTATGGGACTTTCCTACTTGGCAGTACATCTACG
TATTAGTCATCGCTATTACCATGGTCGAGGTGAGCCCCACGTTCTGCTTCACTCTCCCCATCTCCCCCCC
CTCCCCACCCCCAATTTTGTATTTATTTATTTTTTAATTATTTTGTGCAGCGATGGGGGCGGGGGGGGGG
GGGGNSGCGCGCCRGGSGGGGSGGGGSGGGGSGRGGGGSGGGGSGGGGCGAGGCGGAGAGGTGCGGCGGC
AGCCAATCAGAGCGGCGCGCTCCGAAAGTTTCCTTTTATGGCGAGGCGGCGGCGGCGGCGGCCCTATAAA
AAGCGAAGCGCGCGGCGGGCGGGAGTCGCTGCGCGCTGCCTTCGCCCCGTGCCCCGCTCCGCCGCCGCCT
CGCGCCGCCCGCCCCGGCTCTGACTGACCGCGTTACTCCCACAGGTGAGCGGGCGGGACGGCCCTTCTCC
TCCGGGCTGTAATTAGCGCTTGGTTTAATGACGGCTTGTTTCTTTTCTGTGGCTGCGTGAAAGCCTTGAG
GGGCTCCGGGAGGGCCCTTTGTGCGGGGGGAGCGGCTCGGGGGGTGCGTGCGTGTGTGTGTGCGTGGGGA
GCGCCGCGTGCGGCTCCGCGCTGCCCGGCGGCTGTGAGCGCTGCGGGCGCGGCGCGGGGCTTTGTGCGCT
CCGCAGTGTGCGCGAGGGGAGCGCGGCCGGGGGCGGTGCCCCGCGGTGCGGGGGGGGCTGCGAGGGGAAC
AAAGGCTGCGTGCGGGGTGTGTGCGTGGGGGGGTGAGCAGGGGGTGTGGGCGCGTCGGTCGGGCTGCAAC
CCCCCCTGCACCCCCCTCCCCGAGTTGCTGAGCACGGCCCGGCTTCGGGTGCGGGGCTCCGTACGGGGCG
TGGCGCGGGGCTCGCCGTGCCGGGCGGGGGGTGGCGGCAGGTGGGGGTGCCGGGCGGGGCGGGGCCGCCT
CGGGCCGGGGAGGGCTCGGGGGAGGGGCGCGGCGGCCCCCGGAGCGCCGGCGGCTGTCGAGGCGCGGCGA
GCCGCAGCCATTGCCTTTTATGGTAATCGTGCGAGAGGGCGCAGGGACTTCCTTTGTCCCAAATCTGTGC
GGAGCCGAAATCTGGGAGGCGCCGCCGCACCCCCTCTAGCGGGCGCGGGGCGAAGCGGTGCGGCGCCGGC
AGGAAGGAAATGGGCGGGGAGGGCCTTCGTGCGTCGCCGCGCCGCCGTCCCCTTCTCCCTCTCCAGCCTC
GGGGCTGTCCGCGGGGGGACGGCTGCCTTCGGGGGGGACGGGGCAGGGCGGGGTTCGGCTTCTGGCGTGT
GACCGGCGGCTCTAGAGCCTCTGCTAACCATGTTCATGCCTTCTTCTTTTTCCTACAGCTCCTGGGCAAC
GTGCTGGTTATTGTGCTGTCTCATCATTTTGGCAAAGAATTCCCCTAGCCGCGGAATCTAGACTGCCGGA
TCGAATTGTCGACGAATTCGGATCTGGCCAATCACAAGTTTGTACAAAAAAGCAGGCTCCGCGGCCGCCC
CCTTCACCATGCATTTTAGGGACTTTAGCTACAATTTTAGCTCCCTGATTGCTTGTGTGGCAAACGATGA
TGTCTTCAGCGAAAGTGAGACCAGGGCCAAATTTGAATCCCTCTTCAGAACATATGACAAGGACACCACC
TTCCAGTATTTTAAGAGCTTCAAACGTGTCCGGATAAACTTCAGCAACCCCTTATCTGCAGCCGATGCCA
GGCTGCGGCTGCACAAGACCGAGTTCCTGGGGAAGGAAATGAAGTTGTATTTTGCTCAGACTTTACACAT
AGGAAGTTCACACCTGGCTCCGCCCAATCCCGACAAACAGTTCCTCATCTCCCCTCCGGCCTCTCCTCCC
GTTGGCTGGAAACAAGTAGAAGATGCCACCCCCGTCATAAATTACGATCTTTTATATGCCATCTCCAAGC
TGGGGCCAGGAGAGAAGTATGAACTGCATGCAGCGACAGACACCACTCCCAGTGTGGTGGTCCACGTGTG
TGAGAGTGACCAAGAGAATGAGGAGGAAGAGGAAGAGATGGAGAGAATGAAGAGACCCAAGCCCAAAATC
ATCCAGACACGGAGACCGGAGTACACACCCATCCACCTCAGCTGAACCGGAAGGGTGGGCGCGCCGACCC
AGCTTTCTTGTACAAAGTGGTGGGAGGAGGTGGATCTGGCGACTACAAGGACGACGATGACAAGTGACTC
GAGCGGGATCAATTCCGCCCCCCCCCTAACGTTACTGGCCGAAGCCGCTTGGAATAAGGCCGGTGTGCGT
TTGTCTATATGTTATTTTCCACCATATTGCCGTCTTTTGGCAATGTGAGGGCCCGGAAACCTGGCCCTGT
CTTCTTGACGAGCATTCCTAGGGGTCTTTCCCCTCTCGCCAAAGGAATGCAAGGTCTGTTGAATGTCGTG
AAGGAAGCAGTTCCTCTGGAAGCTTCTTGAAGACAAACAACGTCTGTAGCGACCCTTTGCAGGCAGCGGA
ACCCCCCACCTGGCGACAGGTGCCTCTGCGGCCAAAAGCCACGTGTATAAGATACACCTGCAAAGGCGGC
ACAACCCCAGTGCCACGTTGTGAGTTGGATAGTTGTGGAAAGAGTCAAATGGCTCTCCTCAAGCGTATTC
AACAAGGGGCTGAAGGATGCCCAGAAGGTACCCCATTGTATGGGATCTGATCTGGGGCCTCGGTGCACAT
GCTTTACATGTGTTTAGTCGAGGTTAAAAAAACGTCTAGGCCCCCCGAACCACGGGGACGTGGTTTTCCT
TTGAAAAACACGATAATACCATGGTGAGCAAGGGCGAGGAGCTGTTCACCGGGGTGGTGCCCATCCTGGT
CGAGCTGGACGGCGACGTAAACGGCCACAAGTTCAGCGTGTCCGGCGAGGGCGAGGGCGATGCCACCTAC
GGCAAGCTGACCCTGAAGTTCATCTGCACCACCGGCAAGCTGCCCGTGCCCTGGCCCACCCTCGTGACCA
CCCTGACCTACGGCGTGCAGTGCTTCAGCCGCTACCCCGACCACATGAAGCAGCACGACTTCTTCAAGTC
CGCCATGCCCGAAGGCTACGTCCAGGAGCGCACCATCTTCTTCAAGGACGACGGCAACTACAAGACCCGC
GCCGAGGTGAAGTTCGAGGGCGACACCCTGGTGAACCGCATCGAGCTGAAGGGCATCGACTTCAAGGAGG
ACGGCAACATCCTGGGGCACAAGCTGGAGTACAACTACAACAGCCACAACGTCTATATCATGGCCGACAA
GCAGAAGAACGGCATCAAGGTGAACTTCAAGATCCGCCACAACATCGAGGACGGCAGCGTGCAGCTCGCC
GACCACTACCAGCAGAACACCCCCATCGGCGACGGCCCCGTGCTGCTGCCCGACAACCACTACCTGAGCA
CCCAGTCCGCCCTGAGCAAAGACCCCAACGAGAAGCGCGATCACATGGTCCTGCTGGAGTTCGTGACCGC
CGCCGGGATCACTCTCGGCATGGACGAGCTGTACAAGTAAAGCGGCCGCGACTCTAGAGTCGACCTGCAG
GCATGCAAGCTTCAGGTAGCCGGCTAACGTTATCAAGCTTATCGATAATCAACCTCTGGATTACAAAATT
TGTGAAAGATTGACTGGTATTCTTAACTATGTTGCTCCTTTTACGCTATGTGGATACGCTGCTTTAATGC
CTTTGTATCATGCTATTGCTTCCCGTATGGCTTTCATTTTCTCCTCCTTGTATAAATCCTGGTTGCTGTC
TCTTTATGAGGAGTTGTGGCCCGTTGTCAGGCAACGTGGCGTGGTGTGCACTGTGTTTGCTGACGCAACC
CCCACTGGTTGGGGCATTGCCACCACCTGTCAGCTCCTTTCCGGGACTTTCGCTTTCCCCCTCCCTATTG
CCACGGCGGAACTCATCGCCGCCTGCCTTGCCCGCTGCTGGACAGGGGCTCGGCTGTTGGGCACTGACAA
TTCCGTGGTGTTGTCGGGGAAATCATCGTCCTTTCCTTGGCTGCTCGCCTGTGTTGCCACCTGGATTCTG
CGCGGGACGTCCTTCTGCTACGTCCCTTCGGCCCTCAATCCAGCGGACCTTCCTTCCCGCGGCCTGCTGC
CGGCTCTGCGGCCTCTTCCGCGTCTTCGCCTTCGCCCTCAGACGAGTCGGATCTCCCTTTGGGCCGCCTC
CCCGCATCGATACCGTCGACCTCGATCGAGACCTAGAAAAACATGGAGCAATCACAAGTAGCAATACAGC
AGCTACCAATGCTGATTGTGCCTGGCTAGAAGCACAAGAGGAGGAGGAGGTGGGTTTTCCAGTCACACCT
CAGGTACCTTTAAGACCAATGACTTACAAGGCAGCTGTAGATCTTAGCCACTTTTTAAAAGAAAAGGGGG
GACTGGAAGGGCTAATTCACTCCCAACGAAGACAAGATCTGCTTTTTGCTTGTACTGGGTCTCTCTGGTT
AGACCAGATCTGAGCCTGGGAGCTCTCTGGCTAACTAGGGAACCCACTGCTTAAGCCTCAATAAAGCTTG
CCTTGAGTGCTTCAAGTAGTGTGTGCCCGTCTGTTGTGTGACTCTGGTAACTAGAGATCCCTCAGACCCT
TTTAGTCAGTGTGGAAAATCTCTAGCAGTAGTAGTTCATGTCATCTTATTATTCAGTATTTATAACTTGC
AAAGAAATGAATATCAGAGAGTGAGAGGAACTTGTTTATTGCAGCTTATAATGGTTACAAATAAAGCAAT
AGCATCACAAATTTCACAAATAAAGCATTTTTTTCACTGCATTCTAGTTGTGGTTTGTCCAAACTCATCA
ATGTATCTTATCATGTCTGGCTCTAGCTATCCCGCCCCTAACTCCGCCCATCCCGCCCCTAACTCCGCCC
AGTTCCGCCCATTCTCCGCCCCATGGCTGACTAATTTTTTTTATTTATGCAGAGGCCGAGGCCGCCTCGG
CCTCTGAGCTATTCCAGAAGTAGTGAGGAGGCTTTTTTGGAGGCCTAGGGACGTACCCAATTCGCCCTAT
AGTGAGTCGTATTAGCATGTGAGCAAAAGGCCAGCATAAATCAAAAGAATAGACCGAGATAGGGT
[37 nt withheld, positions 5736-5772]
AAAGAACGTGGACTCCAACGTCAAAGG
[49 nt withheld, positions 5800-5848]
T
[91 nt withheld, positions 5850-5940]
G
[124 nt withheld, positions 5942-6065]
CAGGTGGCACTTTTCGGGGAAATGTGCGCGGAACCCCTATTTGTTTATTTTTCTAAATACATTCAAATAT
GTATCCGCTCATGAGACAATAACCCTGATAAATGCTTCAATAATATTGAAAAAGGAAGAGTATGAGTATT
CAACATTTCCGTGTCGCCCTTATTCCCTTTTTTGCGGCATTTTGCCTTCCTGTTTTTGCTCACCCAGAAA
CGCTGGTGAAAGTAAAAGATGCTGAAGATCAGTTGGGTGCACGAGTGGGTTACATCGAACTGGATCTCAA
CAGCGGTAAGATCCTTGAGAGTTTTCGCCCCGAAGAACGTTTTCCAATGATGAGCACTTTTAAAGTTCTG
CTATGTGGCGCGGTATTATCCCGTATTGACGCCGGGCAAGAGCAACTCGGTCGCCGCATACACTATTCTC
AGAATGACTTGGTTGAGTACTCACCAGTCACAGAAAAGCATCTTACGGATGGCATGACAGTAAGAGAATT
ATGCAGTGCTGCCATAACCATGAGTGATAACACTGCGGCCAACTTACTTCTGACAACGATCGGAGGACCG
AAGGAGCTAACCGCTTTTTTGCACAACATGGGGGATCATGTAACTCGCCTTGATCGTTGGGAACCGAAGC
TGAATGAAGCCATACCAAACGACGAGCGTGACACCACGATGCCTGTAGCAATGGCAACAACGTTGCGCAA
ACTATTAACTGGCGAACTACTTACTCTAGCTTCCCGGCAACAATTAATAGACTGGATGGAGGCGGATAAA
GTTGCAGGACCACTTCTGCGCTCGGCCCTTCCGGCTGGCTGGTTTATTGCTGATAAATCTGGAGCCGGTG
AGCGTGGGTCTCGCGGTATCATTGCAGCACTGGGGCCAGATGGTAAGCCCTCCCGTATCGTAGTTATCTA
CACGACGGGGAGTCAGGCAACTATGGATGAACGAAATAGACAGATCGCTGAGATAGGTGCCTCACTGATT
AAGCATTGGTAACTGTCAGACCAAGTTTACTCATATATACTTTAGATTGATTTAAAACTTCATTTTTAAT
TTAAAAGGATCTAGGTGAAGATCCTTTTTGATAATCTCATGACCAAAATCCCTTAACGTGAGTTTTCGTT
CCACTGAGCGTCAGACCCCGTAGAAAAGATCAAAGGATCTTCTTGAGATCCTTTTTTTCTGCGCGTAATC
TGCTGCTTGCAAACAAAAAAACCACCGCTACCAGCGGTGGTTTGTTTGCCGGATCAAGAGCTACCAACTC
TTTTTCCGAAGGTAACTGGCTTCAGCAGAGCGCAGATACCAAATACTGTTCTTCTAGTGTAGCCGTAGTT
AGGCCACCACTTCAAGAACTCTGTAGCACCGCCTACATACCTCGCTCTGCTAATCCTGTTACCAGTGGCT
GCTGCCAGTGGCGATAAGTCGTGTCTTACCGGGTTGGACTCAAGACGATAGTTACCGGATAAGGCGCAGC
GGTCGGGCTGAACGGGGGGTTCGTGCACACAGCCCAGCTTGGAGCGAACGACCTACACCGAACTGAGATA
CCTACAGCGTGAGCTATGAGAAAGCGCCACGCTTCCCGAAGGGAGAAAGGCGGACAGGTATCCGGTAAGC
GGCAGGGTCGGAACAGGAGAGCGCACGAGGGAGCTTCCAGGGGGAAACGCCTGGTATCTTTATAGTCCTG
TCGGGTTTCGCCACCTCTGACTTGAGCGTCGATTTTTGTGATGCTCGTCAGGGGGGCGGAGCCTATGGAA
AAACGCCAGCAACGCGGCCTTTTTACGGTTCCTGGCCTTTTGCTGGCCTTTTGCTCACATGTTCTTTCCT
GCGTTATCCCCTGATTCTGTGGATAACCGTATTACCGCCATGCATTAGTTATTAATAGTAATCAATTACG
GGGTCATTAGTTCATAGCCCATATATGGAGTTCCGCGTTACATAACTTACGGTAAATGGCCCGCCTGGCT
GACCGCCCAACGACCCCCGCCCATTGACGTCAATAATGACGTATGTTCCCATAGTAACGCCAATAGGGAC
TTTCCATTGACGTCAATGGGTGGAGTATTTACGGTAAACTGCCCACTTGGCAGTACATCAAGTGTATCAT
ATGCCAAGTACGCCCCCTATTGACGTCAATGACGGTAAATGGCCCGCCTGGCATTATGCCCAGTACATGA
CCTTATGGGACTTTCCTACTTGGCAGTACATCTACGTATTAGTCATCGCTATTACCATGGTGATGCGGTT
TTGGCAGTACATCAATGGGCGTGGATAGCGGTTTGACTCACGGGGATTTCCAAGTCTCCACCCCATTGAC
GTCAATGGGAGTTTGTTTTGGCACCAAAATCAACGGGACTTTCCAAAATGTCGTAACAACTCCGCCCCAT
TGACGCAAATGGGCGGTAGGCGTGTACGGTGGGAGGTCTATATAAGCAGCGCGTTTTGCCTGTACTGGGT
CTCTCTGGTTAGACCAGATCTGAGCCTGGGAGCTCTCTGGCTAACTAGGGAACCCACTGCTTAAGCCTCA
ATAAAGCTTGCCTTGAGTGCTTCAAGTAGTGTGTGCCCGTCTGTTGTGTGACTCTGGTAACTAGAGATCC
CTCAGACCCTTTTAGTCAGTGTGGAAAATCTCTAGCAGTGGCGCCCGAACAGGGACTTGAAAGCGAAAGG
GAAACCAGAGGAGCTCTCTCGACGCAGGACTCGGCTTGCTGAAGCGCGCACGGCAAGAGGCGAGGGGCGG
CGACTGGTGAGTACGCCAAAAATTTTGACTAGCGGAGGCTAGAAGGAGAGAGATGGGTGCGAGAGCGTCA
GTATTAAGCGGGGGAGAATTAGATCGCGATGGGAAAAAATTCGGTTAAGGCCAGGGGGAAAGAAAAAATA
TAAATTAAAACATATAGTATGGGCAAGCAGGGAGCTAGAACGATTCGCAGTTAATCCTGGCCTGTTAGAA
ACATCAGAAGGCTGTAGACAAATACTGGGACAGCTACAACCATCCCTTCAGACAGGATCAGAAGAACTTA
GATCATTATATAATACAGTAGCAACCCTCTATTGTGTGCATCAAAGGATAGAGATAAAAGACACCAAGGA
AGCTTTAGACAAGATAGAGGAAGAGCAAAACAAAAGTAAGACCACCGCACAGCAAGCGGCCGGCCGCTGA
TCTTCAGACCTGGAGGAGGAGATATGAGGGACAATTGGAGAAGTGAATTATATAAATATAAAGTAGTAAA
AATTGAACCATTAGGAGTAGCACCCACCAAGGCAAAGAGAAGAGTGGTGCAGAGAGAAAAAAGAGCAGTG
GGAATAGGAGCTTTGTTCCTTGGGTTCTTGGGAGCAGCAGGAAGCACTATGGGCGCAGCGTCAATGACGC
TGACGGTACAGGCCAGACAATTATTGTCTGGTATAGTGCAGCAGCAGAACAATTTGCTGAGGGCTATTGA
GGCGCAACAGCATCTGTTGCAACTCACAGTCTGGGGCATCAAGCAGCTCCAGGCAAGAATCCTGGCTGTG
GAAAGATACCTAAAGGATCAACAGCTCCTGGGGATTTGGGGTTGCTCTGGAAAACTCATTTGCACCACTG
CTGTGCCTTGGAATGCTAGTTGGAGTAATAAATCTCTGGAACAGATTTGGAATCACACGACCTGGATGGA
GTGGGACAGAGAAATTAACAATTACACAAGCTTAATACACTCCTTAATTGAAGAATCGCAAAACCAGCAA
GAAAAGAATGAACAAGAATTATTGGAATTAGATAAATGGGCAAGTTTGTGGAATTGGTTTAACATAACAA
ATTGGCTGTGGTATATAAAATTATTCATAATGATAGTAGGAGGCTTGGTAGGTTTAAGAATAGTTTTTGC
TGTACTTTCTATAGTGAATAGAGTTAGGCAGGGATATTCACCATTATCGTTTCAGACCCACCTCCCAACC
CCGAGGG
Features (pLannotate 1.2.2; 30 found; start..end, strand, type, name):
    129..246     +  misc_feature   cPPT/CTS: central polypurine tract and central termination sequence of HIV-1
    344..723     +  enhancer       CMV enhancer: human cytomegalovirus immediate early enhancer
    725..1001    +  promoter       chicken β-actin promoter: No description available
   1002..2018    +  intron         chimeric intron: chimera between introns from chicken β-actin and rabbit β-globin
   2134..2158    +  protein_bind   attB1: mutant version of attB; recombination site for the Gateway® BP reaction BP Clonase™
   2209..2772    +  CDS            Rcan1 (fragment): RCAN1_MOUSE - Also known as Dscr1. Experimental evidence at protein level: Swiss-Prot protein existence level 1. Inhibits calcineurin-dependent transcriptional responses by binding to the catalytic domain of calcineurin A. Could play a role during central nervous system development (PubMed:11231093). From Mus musculus (Mouse).
   2797..2821    -  protein_bind   attB2: mutant version of attB; recombination site for the Gateway® BP reaction BP Clonase™
   2844..2864    +  CDS            FLAG (fragment): FLAG® epitope tag, followed by an enterokinase cleavage site
   2888..3448    +  misc_feature   IRES: internal ribosome entry site (IRES) of the encephalomyocarditis virus (EMCV)
   3451..4170    +  CDS            EGFP: the original enhanced GFP (Yang et al., 1996) mammalian codon-optimized
   4182..4212    +  misc_feature   MCS (fragment): pUC18/19 multiple cloning site
   4231..4247    +  misc_feature   MCS (fragment): pBluescript multiple cloning site
   4247..4835    +  misc_feature   WPRE: woodchuck hepatitis virus posttranscriptional regulatory element
   4836..4855    +  misc_feature   MCS (fragment): pBluescript multiple cloning site
   4857..5042    +  CDS            nef (fragment): NEF_HV1Z2 - Experimental evidence at protein level: Swiss-Prot protein existence level 1. Extracellular Nef protein targets CD4(+) T-lymphocytes for apoptosis by interacting with CXCR4 surface receptors. From Human immunodeficiency virus type 1 group M subtype D (isolate Z2/CDC-Z34) (HIV-1).
   5044..5277    +  LTR            3' LTR (ΔU3): self-inactivating 3' long terminal repeat (LTR) from HIV-1
   5349..5470    +  polyA_signal   SV40 poly(A) signal: SV40 polyadenylation signal
   5510..5645    +  rep_origin     SV40 ori: SV40 origin of replication
   5666..5684    -  promoter       T7 promoter: promoter for bacteriophage T7 RNA polymerase
   5707..6065    -  rep_origin     f1 ori (sequence partly withheld): f1 bacteriophage origin of replication; arrow indicates direction of (+) strand synthesis
   6092..6196    +  promoter       AmpR promoter: bla
   6197..7057    +  CDS            AmpR: β-lactamase; bla; confers resistance to ampicillin, carbenicillin, and related antibiotics
   7228..7816    +  rep_origin     ori: high-copy-number ColE1/pMB1/pBR322/pUC origin of replication
   7991..8294    +  enhancer       CMV enhancer: human cytomegalovirus immediate early enhancer
   8295..8494    +  promoter       CMV promoter: human cytomegalovirus (CMV) immediate early promoter
   8512..8692    +  LTR            5' LTR (truncated): truncated 5' long terminal repeat (LTR) from HIV-1
   8739..8864    +  misc_feature   HIV-1 Ψ: packaging signal of human immunodeficiency virus type 1
   8848..9186    +  CDS            HIV-1 gag (fragment): gag protein from human immunodeficiency virus 1; gag
   9361..9594    +  misc_feature   RRE: The Rev response element (RRE) of HIV-1 allows for Rev-dependent mRNA export from the nucleus to the cytoplasm.
   9971..79      +  CDS            Rev (fragment) (across the origin): human immunodeficiency virus 1 (HIV-1) Rev protein; rev; enhances nuclear export of unspliced and incompletely spliced viral mRNAs
