[The description below was written by a language model from this plasmid's Addgene catalogue record and pLannotate feature annotations shown in this document.]
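Description:
Rcan1_pLENTI-CAG-IRES-GFP is a lentiviral expression plasmid for delivering mouse Rcan1 (also known as Dscr1 or Adapt78), a calcineurin inhibitor, into mammalian cells. It is built on a plenti-CAG-gate-FLAG-IRES-GFP backbone in which the original kanamycin marker was replaced with AmpR. In bacteria it is selected with ampicillin and replicates from a ColE1/pUC-type origin, although the record lists it as low copy. An f1 origin and an SV40 origin are also annotated.

The viral portion has a third-generation, self-inactivating layout. A CMV enhancer/promoter fused to a truncated HIV-1 5' LTR drives genomic RNA production in packaging cells. It is followed by the Ψ packaging signal with a gag fragment, the RRE for Rev-dependent nuclear export, the cPPT/CTS, and a ΔU3 3' LTR followed by an SV40 polyadenylation signal.

Between these elements, the CAG promoter (CMV enhancer, chicken β-actin promoter and chimeric intron) drives a bicistronic transcript. The Rcan1 coding sequence sits between Gateway attB1 and attB2 sites, and a FLAG tag fragment lies just downstream. The record does not state whether the tag is read in frame with Rcan1. An EMCV IRES then allows translation of EGFP from the same mRNA, so transduced or transfected cells can be identified by fluorescence, and a WPRE enhances transcript expression.

The insert was derived from a Mammalian Gene Collection clone. The associated publication describes an overexpression screen of chromosome 21 genes for modulators of Sonic hedgehog signaling relevant to Down syndrome, which is the context in which this construct was used.
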