Addgene plasmid #177000: Rcan1_pLENTI-CAG-IRES-GFP
Purpose: Mammalian lentiviral expression vector encoding Rcan1
Depositing lab: Roger Reeves. Depositing organization: Johns Hopkins University and School of Medicine. Publication: Overexpression screen of chromosome 21 genes reveals modulators of Sonic hedgehog signaling relevant to Down syndrome. Moyer AJ, Fernandez FX, Li Y, Klinedinst DK, Florea LD, Kazuki Y, Oshimura M, Reeves RH. Dis Model Mech. 2023 Apr 1;16(4):dmm049712. doi: 10.1242/dmm.049712. Epub 2023 Apr 13. PubMed 36995257.
Backbone
  Vector backbone: plenti-CAG-gate-FLAG-IRES-GFP
  Backbone manufacturer: Derived from Addgene #107398; KanR replaced with AmpR
  Backbone size w/o insert (bp): 9341
  Vector type: Lentiviral
Growth in bacteria
  Bacterial resistance: Ampicillin, 100 μg/mL
  Growth temperature: 30°C
  Growth strain: NEB Stable
  Copy number: Low Copy
Gene/Insert
  Gene/Insert name: Rcan1 (alt names: Dscr1; Adapt78)
  Species: M. musculus (mouse)
  Insert size (bp): 644
  Entrez Gene: Rcan1 (a.k.a. Adapt78, CALP1L, CSP1, DSC1, Dscr1, MCIP1, RCN1)
  Promoter: CAG
  Cloning method: TOPO Cloning
Resource information
  A portion of this plasmid was derived from a plasmid made by: Dharmacon, Mammalian Gene Collection 4236038
Terms and licenses: Academic/Nonprofit Terms; Industry Terms: Not Available to Industry
How to cite: Rcan1_pLENTI-CAG-IRES-GFP was a gift from Roger Reeves (Addgene plasmid # 177000 ; http://n2t.net/addgene:177000 ; RRID:Addgene_177000)
